Addgene plasmid #237346: pCMV_53BP1DeltaMFF_FLAG
Purpose: transient overexpression in mammalian cells
Depositing lab: Michele Pagano. Depositing organization: NYU Grossman School of Medicine.
Backbone
  Vector backbone: pCMV
  Vector type: Mammalian Expression
Growth in bacteria
  Bacterial resistance: Ampicillin, 100 μg/mL
  Growth temperature: 37°C
  Growth strain: DH5alpha
  Copy number: High Copy
Gene/Insert
  Gene/Insert name: 53BP1
  Species: H. sapiens (human)
  Mutation: Truncation
  Entrez Gene: TP53BP1 (a.k.a. 53BP1, TDRD30, p202, p53BP1)
  Promoter: CMV
  Tag / fusion protein: FLAG (N terminal on insert)
  Cloning method: Restriction Enzyme; 5′ cloning site Unknown (unknown if destroyed)
Terms and licenses: Academic/Nonprofit Terms; Industry Terms: Not Available to Industry
How to cite: pCMV_53BP1DeltaMFF_FLAG was a gift from Michele Pagano (Addgene plasmid # 237346 ; http://n2t.net/addgene:237346 ; RRID:Addgene_237346)
