[The description below was written by a language model from this plasmid's Addgene catalogue record and pLannotate feature annotations shown in this document.]
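Description:
pCMV_53BP1DeltaMFF_FLAG is a mammalian expression plasmid of about 10 kb, built on a pCMV-type backbone and intended for transient overexpression of a truncated form of human 53BP1 (TP53BP1) in mammalian cells. It is maintained in E. coli as a high-copy plasmid through a ColE1/pUC-type origin and selected with ampicillin via the bla gene. An f1 phage origin is also present, along with remnants of lac regulatory sequence.

The expression cassette is driven by the human cytomegalovirus immediate-early enhancer and promoter, followed by a T7 promoter, an N-terminal FLAG epitope, and the TP53BP1 coding region, and it ends at a bovine growth hormone polyadenylation signal. The annotation also detects a partial Strep-Tag II match between the FLAG tag and the insert, suggesting a possible tandem affinity tag, although the catalogue lists only FLAG. The annotated 53BP1 segment spans roughly 4.4 kb and is flagged as a fragment, consistent with the recorded "truncation" mutation. The name implies loss of a region called MFF, but the record does not define that region or give the deletion boundaries. A short hit to a truncated HIV-1 LTR near the promoter is probably incidental.

A separate SV40 early promoter drives a neomycin phosphotransferase gene with an SV40 polyadenylation signal, which would in principle permit G418 selection of stable mammalian lines, although the stated purpose is transient expression. Because 53BP1 is a DNA double-strand break repair factor that promotes non-homologous end joining and counteracts homologous recombination, the construct is suited to comparing the mutant with full-length protein in DNA damage response studies, with the FLAG tag allowing detection or immunoprecipitation.
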