Features (pLannotate 1.2.2; 22 found; start..end, strand, type, name):
    135..514     -  enhancer       CMV enhancer: human cytomegalovirus immediate early enhancer
    669..721     +  misc_feature   bom (fragment): basis of mobility region from pBR322
    780..884     +  promoter       AmpR promoter: bla
    885..1745    +  CDS            AmpR: β-lactamase; bla; confers resistance to ampicillin, carbenicillin, and related antibiotics
   1916..2504    +  rep_origin     ori: high-copy-number ColE1/pMB1/pBR322/pUC origin of replication
   2687..2779    +  CDS            lacI (fragment): lac repressor; lacI; The lac repressor binds to the lac operator to inhibit transcription in E. coli. This inhibition can be relieved by adding lactose or isopropyl-β-D-thiogalactopyranoside (IPTG).
   2792..2813    +  protein_bind   CAP binding site: CAP binding activates transcription in the presence of cAMP. E. coli catabolite activator protein
   2828..2858    +  promoter       lac promoter: promoter for the E. coli lac operon
   2866..2882    +  protein_bind   lac operator: The lac repressor binds to the lac operator to inhibit transcription in E. coli. This inhibition can be relieved by adding lactose or isopropyl-β-D-thiogalactopyranoside (IPTG). lac repressor encoded by lacI
   2955..3076    -  polyA_signal   SV40 poly(A) signal: SV40 polyadenylation signal
   3071..3229    -  CDS            ble (fragment): BLE_KLEPN - Experimental evidence at protein level: Swiss-Prot protein existence level 1. Binding protein with a strong affinity to the bleomycin family of antibiotics. Binds to CL990; an antimitotic-antibiotic compound. From Klebsiella pneumoniae.
   3253..4044    -  CDS            neo: KKA2_KLEPN - Also known as kan, nptII. Experimental evidence at protein level: Swiss-Prot protein existence level 1. Resistance to kanamycin, neomycin, paromomycin, ribostamycin, butirosin and gentamicin B. From Klebsiella pneumoniae.
   4111..4440    -  promoter       SV40 promoter: SV40 enhancer and early promoter
   4454..4882    -  rep_origin     f1 ori (sequence partly withheld): f1 bacteriophage origin of replication; arrow indicates direction of (+) strand synthesis
   4903..4924    -  promoter       SV40 promoter (fragment): SV40 enhancer and early promoter
   4928..5152    -  polyA_signal   bGH poly(A) signal: bovine growth hormone polyadenylation signal
   5199..9632    -  CDS            TP53BP1 (fragment) (sequence partly withheld): TP53B_HUMAN - Experimental evidence at protein level: Swiss-Prot protein existence level 1. Double-strand break (DSB) repair protein involved in response to DNA damage, telomere dynamics and class-switch recombination (CSR) during antibody genesis (PubMed:12364621, PubMed:22553214, PubMed:23333306, PubMed:17190600, PubMed:21144835, PubMed:28241136). Plays a key role in the repair of double-strand DNA breaks (DSBs) in response to DNA damage by promoting non-homologous end joining (NHEJ)- mediated repair of DSBs and specifically counteracting the function of the homologous recombination (HR) rep
   9688..9707    -  CDS            Strep-Tag II (fragment): peptide that binds Strep-Tactin®, an engineered form of streptavidin
   9822..9842    -  CDS            FLAG (fragment): FLAG® epitope tag, followed by an enterokinase cleavage site
   9887..9905    -  promoter       T7 promoter: promoter for bacteriophage T7 RNA polymerase
   9921..9954    -  LTR            5' LTR (truncated) (fragment): truncated 5' long terminal repeat (LTR) from HIV-1
   9950..134     -  promoter       CMV promoter (across the origin): human cytomegalovirus (CMV) immediate early promoter
>Addgene plasmid #237346 | pCMV_53BP1DeltaMFF_FLAG | addgene full sequence | sequence record 473115 | Addgene NGS Result
CGACATTTTGGAAAGTCCCGTTGATTTTGGTGCCAAAACAAACTCCCATTGACGTCAATGGGGTGGAGAC
TTGGAAATCCCCGTGAGTCAAACCGCTATCCACGCCCATTGATGTACTGCCAAAACCGCATCACCATGGT
AATAGCGATGACTAATACGTAGATGTACTGCCAAGTAGGAAAGTCCCATAAGGTCATGTACTGGGCATAA
TGCCAGGCGGGCCATTTACCGTCATTGACGTCAATAGGGGGCGTACTTGGCATATGATACACTTGATGTA
CTGCCAAGTGGGCAGTTTACCGTAAATACTCCACCCATTGACGTCAATGGAAAGTCCCTATTGGCGTTAC
TATGGGAACATACGTCATTATTGACGTCAATGGGCGGGGGTCGTTGGGCGGTCAGCCAGGCGGGCCATTT
ACCGTAAGTTATGTAACGCGGAACTCCATATATGGGCTATGAACTAATGACCCCGTAATTGATTACTATT
AATAACTAGTCAATAATCAATGTCAACGCGTATATCTGGCCCGTACATCGCGAAGCAGCGCAAAACGCCT
AACCCTAAGCAGATTCTTCATGCAATTGTCGGTCAAGCCTTGCCTTGTTGTAGCTTAAATTTTGCTCGCG
CACTACTCAGCGACCTCCAACACACAAGCAGGGAGCAGATACTGGCTTAACTATGCGGCATCAGAGCAGA
TTGTACTGAGAGTGCACCATAGGGGATCGGGAGATCTCCCGATCCGTCGACGTCAGGTGGCACTTTTCGG
GGAAATGTGCGCGGAACCCCTATTTGTTTATTTTTCTAAATACATTCAAATATGTATCCGCTCATGAGAC
AATAACCCTGATAAATGCTTCAATAATATTGAAAAAGGAAGAGTATGAGTATTCAACATTTCCGTGTCGC
CCTTATTCCCTTTTTTGCGGCATTTTGCCTTCCTGTTTTTGCTCACCCAGAAACGCTGGTGAAAGTAAAA
GATGCTGAAGATCAGTTGGGTGCACGAGTGGGTTACATCGAACTGGATCTCAACAGCGGTAAGATCCTTG
AGAGTTTTCGCCCCGAAGAACGTTTTCCAATGATGAGCACTTTTAAAGTTCTGCTATGTGGCGCGGTATT
ATCCCGTATTGACGCCGGGCAAGAGCAACTCGGTCGCCGCATACACTATTCTCAGAATGACTTGGTTGAG
TACTCACCAGTCACAGAAAAGCATCTTACGGATGGCATGACAGTAAGAGAATTATGCAGTGCTGCCATAA
CCATGAGTGATAACACTGCGGCCAACTTACTTCTGACAACGATCGGAGGACCGAAGGAGCTAACCGCTTT
TTTGCACAACATGGGGGATCATGTAACTCGCCTTGATCGTTGGGAACCGGAGCTGAATGAAGCCATACCA
AACGACGAGCGTGACACCACGATGCCTGTAGCAATGGCAACAACGTTGCGCAAACTATTAACTGGCGAAC
TACTTACTCTAGCTTCCCGGCAACAATTAATAGACTGGATGGAGGCGGATAAAGTTGCAGGACCACTTCT
GCGCTCGGCCCTTCCGGCTGGCTGGTTTATTGCTGATAAATCTGGAGCCGGTGAGCGTGGGTCTCGCGGT
ATCATTGCAGCACTGGGGCCAGATGGTAAGCCCTCCCGTATCGTAGTTATCTACACGACGGGGAGTCAGG
CAACTATGGATGAACGAAATAGACAGATCGCTGAGATAGGTGCCTCACTGATTAAGCATTGGTAACTGTC
AGACCAAGTTTACTCATATATACTTTAGATTGATTTAAAACTTCATTTTTAATTTAAAAGGATCTAGGTG
AAGATCCTTTTTGATAATCTCATGACCAAAATCCCTTAACGTGAGTTTTCGTTCCACTGAGCGTCAGACC
CCGTAGAAAAGATCAAAGGATCTTCTTGAGATCCTTTTTTTCTGCGCGTAATCTGCTGCTTGCAAACAAA
AAAACCACCGCTACCAGCGGTGGTTTGTTTGCCGGATCAAGAGCTACCAACTCTTTTTCCGAAGGTAACT
GGCTTCAGCAGAGCGCAGATACCAAATACTGTTCTTCTAGTGTAGCCGTAGTTAGGCCACCACTTCAAGA
ACTCTGTAGCACCGCCTACATACCTCGCTCTGCTAATCCTGTTACCAGTGGCTGCTGCCAGTGGCGATAA
GTCGTGTCTTACCGGGTTGGACTCAAGACGATAGTTACCGGATAAGGCGCAGCGGTCGGGCTGAACGGGG
GGTTCGTGCACACAGCCCAGCTTGGAGCGAACGACCTACACCGAACTGAGATACCTACAGCGTGAGCTAT
GAGAAAGCGCCACGCTTCCCGAAGGGAGAAAGGCGGACAGGTATCCGGTAAGCGGCAGGGTCGGAACAGG
AGAGCGCACGAGGGAGCTTCCAGGGGGAAACGCCTGGTATCTTTATAGTCCTGTCGGGTTTCGCCACCTC
TGACTTGAGCGTCGATTTTTGTGATGCTCGTCAGGGGGGCGGAGCCTATGGAAAAACGCCAGCAACGCGG
CCTTTTTACGGTTCCTGGCCTTTTGCTGGCCTTTTGCTCACATGTTCTTTCCTGCGTTATCCCCTGATTC
TGTGGATAACCGTATTACCGCCTTTGAGTGAGCTGATACCGCTCGCCGCAGCCGAACGACCGAGCGCAGC
GAGTCAGTGAGCGAGGAAGCGGAAGAGCGCCCAATACGCAAACCGCCTCTCCCCGCGCGTTGGCCGATTC
ATTAATGCAGCTGGCACGACAGGTTTCCCGACTGGAAAGCGGGCAGTGAGCGCAACGCAATTAATGTGAG
TTAGCTCACTCATTAGGCACCCCAGGCTTTACACTTTATGCTTCCGGCTCGTATGTTGTGTGGAATTGTG
AGCGGATAACAATTTCACACAGGAAACAGCTATGACCATGATTACGCCAAGCTCTAGCTAGAGGTCGACG
GTATACAGACATGATAAGATACATTGATGAGTTTGGACAAACCACAACTAGAATGCAGTGAAAAAAATGC
TTTATTTGTGAAATTTGTGATGCTATTGCTTTATTTGTAACCATTATAAGCTGCAATAAACAAGTTGGGG
TGGGCGAAGAACTCCAGCATGAGATCCCCGCGCTGGAGGATCATCCAGCCGGCGTCCCGGAAAACGATTC
CGAAGCCCAACCTTTCATAGAAGGCGGCGGTGGAATCGAAATCTCGTGATGGCAGGTTGGGCGTCGCTTG
GTCGGTCATTTCGAACCCCAGAGTCCCGCTCAGAAGAACTCGTCAAGAAGGCGATAGAAGGCGATGCGCT
GCGAATCGGGAGCGGCGATACCGTAAAGCACGAGGAAGCGGTCAGCCCATTCGCCGCCAAGCTCTTCAGC
AATATCACGGGTAGCCAACGCTATGTCCTGATAGCGGTCCGCCACACCCAGCCGGCCACAGTCGATGAAT
CCAGAAAAGCGGCCATTTTCCACCATGATATTCGGCAAGCAGGCATCGCCATGGGTCACGACGAGATCCT
CGCCGTCGGGCATGCGCGCCTTGAGCCTGGCGAACAGTTCGGCTGGCGCGAGCCCCTGATGCTCTTCGTC
CAGATCATCCTGATCGACAAGACCGGCTTCCATCCGAGTACGTGCTCGCTCGATGCGATGTTTCGCTTGG
TGGTCGAATGGGCAGGTAGCCGGATCAAGCGTATGCAGCCGCCGCATTGCATCAGCCATGATGGATACTT
TCTCGGCAGGAGCAAGGTGAGATGACAGGAGATCCTGCCCCGGCACTTCGCCCAATAGCAGCCAGTCCCT
TCCCGCTTCAGTGACAACGTCGAGCACAGCTGCGCAAGGAACGCCCGTCGTGGCCAGCCACGATAGCCGC
GCTGCCTCGTCCTGCAGTTCATTCAGGGCACCGGACAGGTCGGTCTTGACAAAAAGAACCGGGCGCCCCT
GCGCTGACAGCCGGAACACGGCGGCATCAGAGCAGCCGATTGTCTGTTGTGCCCAGTCATAGCCGAATAG
CCTCTCCACCCAAGCGGCCGGAGAACCTGCGTGCAATCCATCTTGTTCAATCATGCGAAACGATCCTCAT
CCTGTCTCTTGATCAGATCCGAAAATGGATATACAAGCTCCCGGGAGCTTTTTGCAAAAGCCTAGGCCTC
CAAAAAAGCCTCCTCACTACTTCTGGAATAGCTCAGAGGCAGAGGCGGCCTCGGCCTCTGCATAAATAAA
AAAAATTAGTCAGCCATGGGGCGGAGAATGGGCGGAACTGGGCGGAGTTAGGGGCGGGATGGGCGGAGTT
AGGGGCGGGACTATGGTTGCTGACTAATTGAGATGCATGCTTTGCATACTTCTGCCTGCTGGGGAGCCTG
GGGACTTTCCACACCTGGTTGCTGACTAATTGAGATGCATGCTTTGCATACTTCTGCCTGCTGGGGAGCC
TGGGGACTTTCCACACCCTAACTGACACACATTCCACAGAATTAATTCGCGTTAAATTTTTGTTAAATCA
GCTCATTTTTTAACCAATAGGCCGAAATCGGCAAAATCCCTTATAAATCAAAAGAATAGACCGAGATAGG
GT
[37 nt withheld, positions 4553-4589]
AAAGAACGTGGACTCCAACGTCAAAGG
[49 nt withheld, positions 4617-4665]
T
[91 nt withheld, positions 4667-4757]
G
[124 nt withheld, positions 4759-4882]
GGGGATACCCCCTAGAGCCCCAGCTGGTTCTTTCCGCCTCAGAAGCCATAGAGCCCACCGCATCCCCAGC
ATGCCTGCTATTGTCTTCCCAATCCTCCCCCTTGCTGTCCTGCCCCACCCCACCCCCCAGAATAGAATGA
CACCTACTCAGACAATGCGATGCAATTTCCTCATTTTATTAGGAAAGGACAGTGGGAGTGGCACCTTCCA
GGGTCAAGGAAGGCACGGGGGAGGGGCAAACAACAGATGGCTGGCAACTAGAAGGCACAGTCGAGGCTGA
TCAGCGGGTTTAAACGGGCCCTCTAGACTCGAGTTA
[318 nt withheld, positions 5199-5516]
TTCACGGGGTTGCCAGTCCAGAATTCTTTGCTCCTCAAGGCTGTACCCAGCTGGCAACAGATAATTACGG
TAGTTCTGGAGCTGGTTGGCATGGCAACTATCATGGACCCAGACATGAGACACACAAGGAATCCCACTGG
CAAGGCACAGGAAGTACTTCCGGGTTCGACAATGCTGATCCGCAATTAGAAGACACTGGTAAGCTGTGTT
ACACTGGGCTTCATTGAAATCTTCAAGGATATAGCCAGCTCCTGCTCGAAGCTGGGATTCTGTATACTGC
TTGTTGAAAGGAGGAATTTCCAAAAATTCCTCCTCTTCTTCACTGCTTCCTGTAGGACCATCTGGCAGTT
TGGAGCGGCTGGCCAACTTGTCACTGGTTGTGGCCATGGTAAGGAGAAATGCGTAGCCCAGAAACAAGGT
CTTGTTGAGAGGCAAAGGCCCTCTCTGCTCTTCCAGGGCGCTATGGAGCGACTCTGTATCATCCCCAGGA
GCACTGACTGGTTTCTCACCACTCCCCCTCTCAGTCTGAACTGTGGCATCTTGCTTTCCAAAGTTCTGGT
CCACTGTACTGGTCCCCTGCTCACACACATTCTTTATAGTCTGGGTTGCTGCTGAAACAGTTTCTGGGAC
CCTCAAGGAACACTCCATGGTTTGGATTCCTATGTTATTTTGGCTGGGCCTTTCAATCAAGGCCTTACTA
GGATTTTCCTTATTAGTACTCCGTCCTTCTTTCTGGTCTTCTAGCACATCTGTCACCATTGCCTCTCCTT
GAGGACTGGATGGCCCTTGTATGACCATCTTCTGGGAAGCAGGAGAAACAGGGTCCTTGACAGGACTAAT
GGGCTTCATAGGCTGTTGACTCTGCCTGATTGTATGGTCACCCTCCAATTTTTCTTTCTCCTCTTCTCCT
TGAGAACTTGGAAAGTGGAGCAAGTTCCCCCTGATGGGTGTGGTGGGGGGATCCTCACTTCGAGCCTCAT
TCTCTTGCCTGGCTTCACAGATACAGCTCAACACAGACATGGTCTTCTGGGGACTGGCAACAGACTCAGC
AACAGCAGTAGATCCATTTTTTCTTTCACCAGTTGCAGGCTTTTCCAGGTTGAACTGCAAAGACTCTTCA
CTCGCCTCAGTCTCAGGACTAACCAGTTTCATTCTTAGACATAATTTATCATCCACGTCTGGGGCAGCCC
CAGAATCCCCTTTTCCACTCCCAAGTATGGGATCATGGGTCTCCACCATGCTTTCAGACATGACATCACT
GGTTGCTATGGTGCTTTCTGGATAGTTGCTAATACCAATAGGAGTACTGTGTCTCTTGGGCTCCAATTTT
AGGTGCCCAATAAGAGGTGGGGTTGCACCAGTCAATGGTGGGATGATATCACCTTCTTTAGGCAAAGTGA
AATGAAATGGGGTTTCACTAGAACTTTCACAGAAGCTTTGTGAGGCATGGGCAGAGGGCTTCCCCAGCTT
CTGGGCCTCTGCATCTGAGCTTAGCTGCTTTGCATTAGCCATTTTTGAGTCTTCTGTTAATGAATTACTT
GTTTTCTCCTGAGTTTGGGGCTGCTGCAACTCCTGGTCAAGTCTTAAAGGATCATCTGCTCTCACTAAAG
GTAAGGAAGGCTGTGAAGAATCTTGCTCTACAGGTTCTGTTTCTGCAGTCCCTGATTTCAGATCTCCTTC
ATATTCTACACTCTTTTCTTCCTTGGTGTCTAATCTATTCTCAGCACATGGTTCTATTTCTGGAGCAATA
TCCTCCCATGACTGGGAATCTGAGCACTTCTCCACTCCCTCCAAAGGTTCACAAGAAACATCAACTCTGG
GAGATGGCTCTTTCACATCTACAATGACAACACTGGAGTCCTCTGAAGTAGCTTCTTCCCAAGCTTCCTG
TTCCTTATGTTCCAATTCTTGGTCAAGTATTGCCAACTTTTGAGGGGAATCAATACTAATCACACTGGTT
TCAACTTCCATAGCTTCTGAGCATTCTTTTTTTGGCATTTCCTTTTGAAGACACAACCCTTGGGACTGAG
TTTCAGTCAGAGAAAGGTGCAACGGAACACTCTCCATATTTTCTTCTTTGAGTTCCTCTCCTTGACTTTC
ACAAGGTGTCTCAGGGATTTCTTCCACCTCAGACCCTGAAGACCCCTCCTCTGGATGGTGTTCTTTAATT
TCCATAGCTTCCTCCTGATCTAACACACTAGAAAGTGCCTCAGATCGAGTAGCTGGTGACGGAACTGCCT
GACTCCCCGAATCACAAGTGAGATCAATACAAACATCTTCTGCTACCGTTTCTTCTCTGCCCTTGCAACC
AGTGGCTAAAATACTAATGTCATCCCTGGTGTCTGTATCATCTCCCTTTGTTTTGTCATCATTCTGACTC
AGTTGTACTTCACCATCCTGTGCTGGATTCATCAGGATACTATCATTTTCAGCAGGAACAAATTTAGAAT
TGAGAACTGGAGACATGGGTTCCGTATCCTCAATCTGTGTGTTTTCTCCATCTTCATCAATTCTGTGAGA
ACTCAAGCTCTCCATCTTTGGGGACTGACTATATTCACTTGTAGAAAGCATCAACTTGCAAGAATCCCCT
GTCAAAGATAGCCCAAGATCCTCAGGGGAATTCTTTGGTTCAATCTCTGAAGTTTTAGAACACTCAACTG
TCAAAGATGAACTATGCATATCTCCATCTTTCTTCCCATCATTTGATTGTTCTTCCAGACTTGGGGAAGG
AATAAAAATGTCATGAGAAAACTGAGGCTGGGATGGGATAGGAAGTGACCCAGGAGGGAAGACTGGTGTG
CTCTGAGATATTGGTGTTGAGGCTTGTGGTGATACAGTGGACTCAGGCAGGAGAGGGGGGTTTTCTAACT
CCACTGGTTCACCACTTTGAAGTTTCTTCTGAAAAGGCTCTCCTCCTTCTTCAGATAACACTGACGTGTC
CATTGGCTTATCTTGTCTCCCTTCTTGCTCTGTGGGACTGCTAGGAACGATAAAAGGAGTAGATCGGAAA
GCATCAGGAGAAGGAGCAACAAGATCTGAAGAATTCGTGGAAAGACTGTCCTGAACAAGGGACCTCTGAC
CAGAGAGCTGCAGGAGATGCAGAGTGGTGGCAGGAGTGGAAGCCAAAGAACACCCACCTTCCTCCCTTGA
AGGAGTAGAGCAACCATCAGAAGATACTGTTTTATTGCTCTGGTCAAACAAGTCTTCCTGAGTTGACAAA
ACCTCAGGCTCTGGTGACTTCTGAATCTGCAGTCCACTTTCCATAAGTTCTTGTGCAGACAACTGTTCTT
TTGCTTCCATAGCAGCAACAGATGCTTTGGGGCTAAAAGGCATGTCCTCTGACCTTGCAGGTGGTGGATT
TTGCTCTTTTACAACATGTACATCCTTACTGGGCTGTGCTGTCACAGGGATGTCCTTGCTGGACTGTTCT
GCTATGGGGATATCTTCGTTGGACTGTTCTTCATGCTTAATTGCAGTATTAGCATCCACATCAGACAGCC
TGGTATAACCAGAGTTGGTGGTTACTGATTGTAGCTGCTCTTTGTCCACTTCATATGGCACAGTATTTTC
CTCAACATCCTGGCTCTGGGAGAGTTCCAGAACCCCAAAACCCAACTGTGATGAGGCAGTATCTTCAGCA
CCAAGGGAATGTGTAGTATTGCCTGAAGTATCTTCTTCCTTCTCTTTCTCCTTCTGTTCCAACTCTTCTC
CCTTCTCTTCCTCCACAGCAGGAGCAGATTCCACTGACATTCCCAGAACACTGCTTGTCCTGTTTGGCTG
AGGTAACTGCTCAATGACCTGACTGATGGAACCACATGTGTCCAAGTTAGAAGAATCCACAGGGTCTGCA
ACCTTGTTTTCTTTCAAATGTTCATTGAACCCACTATTACCGTCTCCTCGTTCTTCTCCAGCTGTTTGTT
CAGGATTGGACACAACATCCAACACAGGATTTTCTTTGTGCGTCTGGAGATTAGGAAGGTGTCGAGATAG
CATACTGAAGTGAGAACCAGAATCATCCTCTAGAACCTGGCTTTCAGGCTGAGAATCTTCAATTATCAGG
CAAGGAGTATCTTGCTGAGAGAAATCTGAATCCAACTGACTTCCAGTAGGGTCCATTGTCGACCGAATTC
GGGCCTCCATGGCCATAAGCATGGTGGATCCAGCTCCTTTCTCGAACTGCGGGTGGCTCCAGCTTCCTCC
TCCGCTGCCTCCGCCGCTTCCTCCTCCCTTCTCGAACTGAGGGTGGCTCCAGCTGGCGGCCGACCCTTTA
TCATCATCATCTTTATAATCCATAGATCCTGGTACCTTGTCATCGTCGTCCTTGTAGTCCATGGTAAGCT
TAAGTTTAAACGCTAGCCAGCTTGGGTCTCCCTATAGTGAGTCGTATTAATTTCGATAAGCCAGTAAGCA
GTGGGTTCTCTAGTTAGCCAGAGAGCTCTGCTTATATAGACCTCCCACCGTACACGCCTACCGCCCATTT
GCGTCAATGGGGCGGAGTTGTTA
