>Addgene plasmid #237346 | pCMV_53BP1DeltaMFF_FLAG | depositor partial sequence | sequence record 466133 | pCMV_53BP1DeltaMFF_FLAG sequence 4953 bps
AAAAACCAGAAAGTTAACTGGTAAGTTTAGTCTTTTTGTCTTTTATTTCAGGTCCCGGATCCGGTGGTGG
TGCAAATCAAAGAACTGCTCCTCAGTGGATGTTGCCTTTACTTCTAGGCCTGTACGGAAGTGTTACTTCT
GCTCTAAAAGCTGCGGAATTGTACCCGCGGGCCCACCATGTGGCTAGCGTTTAAACTTAAGCTTACCATG
GACTACAAGGACGACGATGACAAGGTACCAGGATCTGGGGATTATAAAGATGATGATGATAAAGGGTCGG
CCGCCAGCCTTATGGCCATGGAGGCCCGAATTCGGTCGACAATGGACCCTACTGGAAGTCAGTTGGATTC
AGATTTCTCTCAGCAAGATACTCCTTGCCTGATAATTGAAGATTCTCAGCCTGAAAGCCAGGTTCTAGAG
GATGATTCTGGTTCTCACTTCAGTATGCTATCTCGACACCTTCCTAATCTCCAGACGCACAAAGAAAATC
CTGTGTTGGATGTTGTGTCCAATCCTGAACAAACAGCTGGAGAAGAACGAGGAGACGGTAATAGTGGGTT
CAATGAACATTTGAAAGAAAACAAGGTTGCAGACCCTGTGGATTCTTCTAACTTGGACACATGTGGTTCC
ATCAGTCAGGTCATTGAGCAGTTACCTCAGCCAAACAGGACAAGCAGTGTTCTGGGAATGTCAGTGGAAT
CTGCTCCTGCTGTGGAGGAAGAGAAGGGAGAAGAGTTGGAACAGAAGGAGAAAGAGAAGGAAGAAGATAC
TTCAGGCAATACTACACATTCCCTTGGTGCTGAAGATACTGCCTCATCACAGTTGGGTTTTGGGGTTCTG
GAACTCTCCCAGAGCCAGGATGTTGAGGAAAATACTGTGCCATATGAAGTGGACAAAGAGCAGCTACAAT
CAGTAACCACCAACTCTGGTTATACCAGGCTGTCTGATGTGGATGCTAATACTGCAATTAAGCATGAAGA
ACAGTCCAACGAAGATATCCCCATAGCAGAACAGTCCAGCAAGGACATCCCTGTGACAGCACAGCCCAGT
AAGGATGTACATGTTGTAAAAGAGCAAAATCCACCACCTGCAAGGTCAGAGGACATGCCTTTTAGCCCCA
AAGCATCTGTTGCTGCTATGGAAGCAAAAGAACAGTTGTCTGCACAAGAACTTATGGAAAGTGGACTGCA
GATTCAGAAGTCACCAGAGCCTGAGGTTTTGTCAACTCAGGAAGACTTGTTTGACCAGAGCAATAAAACA
GTATCTTCTGATGGTTGCTCTACTCCTTCAAGGGAGGAAGGTGGGTGTTCTTTGGCTTCCACTCCTGCCA
CCACTCTGCATCTCCTGCAGCTCTCTGGTCAGAGGTCCCTTGTTCAGGACAGTCTTTCCACGAATTCTTC
AGATCTTGTTGCTCCTTCTCCTGATGCTTTCCGATCTACTCCTTTTATCGTTCCTAGCAGTCCCACAGAG
CAAGAAGGGAGACAAGATAAGCCAATGGACACGTCAGTGTTATCTGAAGAAGGAGGAGAGCCTTTTCAGA
AGAAACTTCAAAGTGGTGAACCAGTGGAGTTAGAAAACCCCCCTCTCCTGCCTGAGTCCACTGTATCACC
ACAAGCCTCAACACCAATATCTCAGAGCACACCAGTCTTCCCTCCTGGGTCACTTCCTATCCCATCCCAG
CCTCAGTTTTCTCATGACATTTTTATTCCTTCCCCAAGTCTGGAAGAACAATCAAATGATGGGAAGAAAG
ATGGAGATATGCATAGTTCATCTTTGACAGTTGAGTGTTCTAAAACTTCAGAGATTGAACCAAAGAATTC
CCCTGAGGATCTTGGGCTATCTTTGACAGGGGATTCTTGCAAGTTGATGCTTTCTACAAGTGAATATAGT
CAGTCCCCAAAGATGGAGAGCTTGAGTTCTCACAGAATTGATGAAGATGGAGAAAACACACAGATTGAGG
ATACGGAACCCATGTCTCCAGTTCTCAATTCTAAATTTGTTCCTGCTGAAAATGATAGTATCCTGATGAA
TCCAGCACAGGATGGTGAAGTACAACTGAGTCAGAATGATGACAAAACAAAGGGAGATGATACAGACACC
AGGGATGACATTAGTATTTTAGCCACTGGTTGCAAGGGCAGAGAAGAAACGGTAGCAGAAGATGTTTGTA
TTGATCTCACTTGTGATTCGGGGAGTCAGGCAGTTCCGTCACCAGCTACTCGATCTGAGGCACTTTCTAG
TGTGTTAGATCAGGAGGAAGCTATGGAAATTAAAGAACACCATCCAGAGGAGGGGTCTTCAGGGTCTGAG
GTGGAAGAAATCCCTGAGACACCTTGTGAAAGTCAAGGAGAGGAACTCAAAGAAGAAAATATGGAGAGTG
TTCCGTTGCACCTTTCTCTGACTGAAACTCAGTCCCAAGGGTTGTGTCTTCAAAAGGAAATGCCAAAAAA
AGAATGCTCAGAAGCTATGGAAGTTGAAACCAGTGTGATTAGTATTGATTCCCCTCAAAAGTTGGCAATA
CTTGACCAAGAATTGGAACATAAGGAACAGGAAGCTTGGGAAGAAGCTACTTCAGAGGACTCCAGTGTTG
TCATTGTAGATGTGAAAGAGCCATCTCCCAGAGTTGATGTTTCTTGTGAACCTTTGGAGGGAGTGGAGAA
GTGCTCAGATTCCCAGTCATGGGAGGATATTGCTCCAGAAATAGAACCATGTGCTGAGAATAGATTAGAC
ACCAAGGAAGAAAAGAGTGTAGAATATGAAGGAGATCTGAAATCAGGGACTGCAGAAACAGAACCTGTAG
AGCAAGATTCTTCACAGCCTTCCTTACCTTTAGTGAGAGCAGATGATCCTTTAAGACTTGACCAGGAGTT
GCAGCAGCCCCAAACTCAGGAGAAAACAAGTAATTCATTAACAGAAGACTCAAAAATGGCTAATGCAAAG
CAGCTAAGCTCAGATGCAGAGGCCCAGAAGCTGGGGAAGCCCTCTGCCCATGCCTCACAAAGCTTCTGTG
AAAGTTCTAGTGAAACCCCATTTCATTTCACTTTGCCTAAAGAAGGTGATATCATCCCACCATTGACTGG
TGCAACCCCACCTCTTATTGGGCACCTAAAATTGGAGCCCAAGAGACACAGTACTCCTATTGGTATTAGC
AACTATCCAGAAAGCACCATAGCAACCAGTGATGTCATGTCTGAAAGCATGGTGGAGACCCATGATCCCA
TACTTGGGAGTGGAAAAGGGGATTCTGGGGCTGCCCCAGACGTGGATGATAAATTATGTCTAAGAATGAA
ACTGGTTAGTCCTGAGACTGAGGCGAGTGAAGAGTCTTTGCAGTTCAACCTGGAAAAGCCTGCAACTGGT
GAAAGAAAAAATGGATCTACTGCTGTTGCTGAGTCTGTTGCCAGTCCCCAGAAGACCATGTCTGTGTTGA
GCTGTATCTGTGAAGCCAGGCAAGAGAATGAGGCTCGAAGTGAGGATCCCCCCACCACACCCATCAGGGG
GAACTTGCTCCACTTTCCAAGTTCTCAAGGAGAAGAGGAGAAAGAAAAATTGGAGGGTGACCATACAATC
AGGCAGAGTCAACAGCCTATGAAGCCCATTAGTCCTGTCAAGGACCCTGTTTCTCCTGCTTCCCAGAAGA
TGGTCATACAAGGGCCATCCAGTCCTCAAGGAGAGGCAATGGTGACAGATGTGCTAGAAGACCAGAAAGA
AGGACGGAGTACTAATAAGGAAAATCCTAGTAAGGCCTTGATTGAAAGGCCCAGCCAAAATAACATAGGA
ATCCAAACCATGGAGTGTTCCTTGAGGGTCCCAGAAACTGTTTCAGCAGCAACCCAGACTATAAAGAATG
TGTGTGAGCAGGGGACCAGTACAGTGGACCAGAACTTTGGAAAGCAAGATGCCACAGTTCAGACTGAGAG
GGGGAGTGGTGAGAAACCAGTCAGTGCTCCTGGGGATGATACAGAGTCGCTCCATAGCGCCCTGGAAGAG
CAGAGAGGGCCTTTGCCTCTCAACAAGACCTTGTTTCTGGGCTACGCATTTCTCCTTACCATGGCCACAA
CCAGTGACAAGTTGGCCAGCCGCTCCAAACTGCCAGATGGTCCTACAGGAAGCAGTGAAGAAGAGGAGGA
ATTTTTGGAAATTCCTCCTTTCAACAAGCAGTATACAGAATCCCAGCTTCGAGCAGGAGCTGGCTATATC
CTTGAAGATTTCAATGAAGCCCAGTGTAACACAGCTTACCAGTGTCTTCTAATTGCGGATCAGCATTGTC
GAACCCGGAAGTACTTCCTGTGCCTTGCCAGTGGGATTCCTTGTGTGTCTCATGTCTGGGTCCATGATAG
TTGCCATGCCAACCAGCTCCAGAACTACCGTAATTATCTGTTGCCAGCTGGGTACAGCCTTGAGGAGCAA
AGAATTCTGGACTGGCAACCCCGTGAA
[318 nt withheld, positions 4438-4755]
TAAGGTACCGCGGCCGCGGGGATCCAGACATGATAAGATACATTGATGAGTTTGGACAAACCACAACTAG
AATGCAGTGAAAAAAATGCTTTATTTGTGAAATTTGTGATGCTATTGCTTTATTTGTAACCATTATAAGC
TGCAATAAACAAGTTAACAACAACAATTGCATTCATTTTATGTTTCAGGTTCAGGGGG
